Addgene plasmid #190847: pSilencer2.1-U6-4JC1RR
Purpose: For mammalian expression of 4JC1RR, a dual-specificity aptamer that binds OGT and GFP. Expression is driven by a U6 promoter. This dual-specificity aptamer adopts a folded linker.
Depositing lab: Gerald Hart. Depositing organization: University of Georgia. Publication: Dual-specificity RNA aptamers enable manipulation of target-specific O-GlcNAcylation and unveil functions of O-GlcNAc on beta-catenin. Zhu Y, Hart GW. Cell. 2022 Dec 30:S0092-8674(22)01529-X. doi: 10.1016/j.cell.2022.12.016. PubMed 36626902.
Backbone
  Vector backbone: pSilencer2.1-U6 hygro
  Total vector size (bp): 5316
  Vector type: Mammalian Expression, Synthetic Biology, Affinity Reagent/ Antibody
  Selectable markers: Hygromycin
Growth in bacteria
  Bacterial resistance: Ampicillin, 100 μg/mL
  Growth temperature: 37°C
  Growth strain: DH5alpha
  Copy number: High Copy
Gene/Insert
  Gene/Insert name: 4JC1RR (A Dual-Specificity aptamer targeting OGT and GFP)
  Species: Synthetic
  Insert size (bp): 478
  Promoter: U6
  Cloning method: Gibson Cloning
  Sequencing primers: 5′ T7, LKO.1 5'; 3′ 2.0Rev
Terms and licenses: Academic/Nonprofit Terms; Industry Terms
Depositor comments: Sequence of the AP3 portion is from the article below: Shui, B., Ozer, A., Zipfel, W., Sahu, N., Singh, A., Lis, J.T., Shi, H., and Kotlikoff, M.I. (2012). RNA aptamers that functionally interact with green fluorescent protein and its derivatives. Nucleic Acids Res 40, e39. 10.1093/nar/gkr1264.
How to cite: pSilencer2.1-U6-4JC1RR was a gift from Gerald Hart (Addgene plasmid # 190847 ; http://n2t.net/addgene:190847 ; RRID:Addgene_190847)
