[The description below was written by a language model from this plasmid's Addgene catalogue record and pLannotate feature annotations shown in this document.]
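Description:
pSilencer2.1-U6-4JC1RR is a mammalian expression plasmid of about 5.3 kb built on the pSilencer2.1-U6 hygro backbone, a vector originally designed for RNA polymerase III-driven expression of small RNAs. It is propagated in E. coli through a high-copy ColE1/pUC-type origin and selected with ampicillin via the β-lactamase gene. For selection in mammalian cells it carries a hygromycin resistance cassette in which the HygR coding sequence sits downstream of the SV40 enhancer/early promoter and is followed by an SV40 polyadenylation signal. The feature table also picks up assorted backbone remnants, including lac promoter/operator elements, fragments of lacZα, lacI, ble, rop and bom, and SP6 and T7 phage promoters just upstream of the expression cassette. None of these appear to play a role in the construct's intended function.

The payload is a synthetic 478 bp insert, 4JC1RR, introduced by Gibson cloning and transcribed from the human U6 promoter, which suits production of a non-coding, structured RNA. The insert itself is not annotated in the feature table, but the unannotated stretch between the U6 promoter and the lacZα fragment is consistent with its position. 4JC1RR is a dual-specificity RNA aptamer that binds both O-GlcNAc transferase (OGT) and GFP. Its two aptamer modules are joined by a linker described as adopting a folded structure, and the GFP-binding portion (AP3) derives from a previously published GFP aptamer. According to the associated publication title, such aptamers are used to manipulate target-specific O-GlcNAcylation, presumably by bringing OGT to a GFP-tagged protein of interest in transfected mammalian cells.
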