Features (pLannotate 1.2.2; 20 found; start..end, strand, type, name):
     96..186     +  promoter       AmpR promoter (fragment): bla
    187..480     +  promoter       SV40 promoter (fragment): SV40 enhancer and early promoter
    529..1554    +  CDS            HygR: aminoglycoside phosphotransferase from E. coli; aph(4)-Ia; confers resistance to hygromycin
   1564..1689    +  CDS            ble (fragment): BLE_KLEPN - Experimental evidence at protein level: Swiss-Prot protein existence level 1. Binding protein with a strong affinity to the bleomycin family of antibiotics. Binds to CL990; an antimitotic-antibiotic compound. From Klebsiella pneumoniae.
   1684..1805    +  polyA_signal   SV40 poly(A) signal: SV40 polyadenylation signal
   1878..1894    -  protein_bind   lac operator: The lac repressor binds to the lac operator to inhibit transcription in E. coli. This inhibition can be relieved by adding lactose or isopropyl-β-D-thiogalactopyranoside (IPTG). lac repressor encoded by lacI
   1902..1926    -  promoter       lac promoter (fragment): promoter for the E. coli lac operon
   1936..1955    +  promoter       AmpR promoter (fragment): bla
   1956..2816    +  CDS            AmpR: β-lactamase; bla; confers resistance to ampicillin, carbenicillin, and related antibiotics
   2987..3575    +  rep_origin     ori: high-copy-number ColE1/pMB1/pBR322/pUC origin of replication
   3758..3850    +  CDS            lacI (fragment): lac repressor; lacI; The lac repressor binds to the lac operator to inhibit transcription in E. coli. This inhibition can be relieved by adding lactose or isopropyl-β-D-thiogalactopyranoside (IPTG).
   3863..3884    +  protein_bind   CAP binding site: CAP binding activates transcription in the presence of cAMP. E. coli catabolite activator protein
   3899..3929    +  promoter       lac promoter: promoter for the E. coli lac operon
   3937..3953    +  protein_bind   lac operator: The lac repressor binds to the lac operator to inhibit transcription in E. coli. This inhibition can be relieved by adding lactose or isopropyl-β-D-thiogalactopyranoside (IPTG). lac repressor encoded by lacI
   3997..4015    +  promoter       SP6 promoter: promoter for bacteriophage SP6 RNA polymerase
   4027..4045    +  promoter       T7 promoter: promoter for bacteriophage T7 RNA polymerase
   4176..4416    +  promoter       U6 promoter: RNA polymerase III promoter for human U6 snRNA
   4920..5074    +  CDS            lacZα (fragment): LacZα fragment of β-galactosidase; lacZ fragment
   5080..5179    -  misc_feature   bom (fragment): basis of mobility region from pBR322
   5281..1       -  CDS            rop (fragment) (across the origin): Rop protein, which maintains plasmids at low copy number; rop
>Addgene plasmid #190847 | pSilencer2.1-U6-4JC1RR | addgene full sequence | sequence record 379268 | Addgene NGS Result
GACGAAAGGGCCTCGTGATACGCCTATTTTTATAGGTTAATGTCATGATAATAATGGTTTCTTAGACGTC
AGGTGGCACTTTTCGGGGAAATGTGCGCGGAACCCCTATTTGTTTATTTTTCTAAATACATTCAAATATG
TATCCGCTCATGAGACAATAACCCTGATAAATGCTTCAATAATATTCCAGCAGGCAGAAGTATGCAAAGC
ATGCATCTCAATTAGTTAGCAACCAGGTGTGGAAAGTCCCCAGGCTCCCCAGCAGGCAGAAGTATGCAAA
GCATGCATCTCAATTAGTCAGCAACCATAGTCCCGCCCCTAACTCCGCCCATCCCGCCCCTAACTCCGCC
CAGTTCCGCCCATTCTCCGCCCCATGGCTGACTAATTTTTTTTATTTATGCAGAGGCCGAGGCCGCCTCT
GCCTCTGAGCTATTCCAGAAGTAGTGGGGAGGCTTTTTTGGAGGCCTAGGCTTTTGCAAAAAGCTCCCGG
GAGCTTGTATATCCATTTTCGGATCTGATCAGCACGTGATGAAAAAGCCTGAACTCACCGCGACGTCTGT
CGAGAAGTTTCTGATCGAAAAGTTCGACAGCGTCTCCGACCTGATGCAGCTCTCGGAGGGCGAAGAATCT
CGTGCTTTCAGCTTCGATGTAGGAGGGCGTGGATATGTCCTGCGGGTAAATAGCTGCGCCGATGGTTTCT
ACAAAGATCGTTATGTTTATCGGCACTTTGCATCGGCCGCGCTCCCGATTCCGGAAGTGCTTGACATTGG
GGAATTCAGCGAGAGCCTGACCTATTGCATCTCCCGCCGTGCACAGGGTGTCACGTTGCAAGACCTGCCT
GAAACCGAACTGCCCGCTGTTCTGCAGCCGGTCGCGGAGGCCATGGATGCGATCGCTGCGGCCGATCTTA
GCCAGACGAGCGGGTTCGGCCCATTCGGACCGCAAGGAATCGGTCAATACACTACATGGCGTGATTTCAT
ATGCGCGATTGCTGATCCCCATGTGTATCACTGGCAAACTGTGATGGACGACACCGTCAGTGCGTCCGTC
GCGCAGGCTCTCGATGAGCTGATGCTTTGGGCCGAGGACTGCCCCGAAGTCCGGCACCTCGTGCACGCGG
ATTTCGGCTCCAACAATGTCCTGACGGACAATGGCCGCATAACAGCGGTCATTGACTGGAGCGAGGCGAT
GTTCGGGGATTCCCAATACGAGGTCGCCAACATCTTCTTCTGGAGGCCGTGGTTGGCTTGTATGGAGCAG
CAGACGCGCTACTTCGAGCGGAGGCATCCGGAGCTTGCAGGATCGCCGCGGCTCCGGGCGTATATGCTCC
GCATTGGTCTTGACCAACTCTATCAGAGCTTGGTTGACGGCAATTTCGATGATGCAGCTTGGGCGCAGGG
TCGATGCGACGCAATCGTCCGATCCGGAGCCGGGACTGTCGGGCGTACACAAATCGCCCGCAGAAGCGCG
GCCGTCTGGACCGATGGCTGTGTAGAAGTACTCGCCGATAGTGGAAACCGACGCCCCAGCACTCGTCCGA
GGGCAAAGGAATAGCACGTGCTACGAGATTTCGATTCCACCGCCGCCTTCTATGAAAGGTTGGGCTTCGG
AATCGTTTTCCGGGACGCCGGCTGGATGATCCTCCAGCGCGGGGATCTCATGCTGGAGTTCTTCGCCCAC
CCCAACTTGTTTATTGCAGCTTATAATGGTTACAAATAAAGCAATAGCATCACAAATTTCACAAATAAAG
CATTTTTTTCACTGCATTCTAGTTGTGGTTTGTCCAAACTCATCAATGTATCTTATCATGTCTGTATACC
GTCGACCTCTAGCTAGAGCTTGGCGTAATCATGGTCATAGCTGTTTCCTGTGTGAAATTGTTATCCGCTC
ACAATTCCACACAACATACGAGCCGGAAGCATAAAGGTAAGCCTGAATATTGAAAAAGGAAGAGTATGAG
TATTCAACATTTCCGTGTCGCCCTTATTCCCTTTTTTGCGGCATTTTGCCTTCCTGTTTTTGCTCACCCA
GAAACGCTGGTGAAAGTAAAAGATGCTGAAGATCAGTTGGGTGCACGAGTGGGTTACATCGAACTGGATC
TCAACAGCGGTAAGATCCTTGAGAGTTTTCGCCCCGAAGAACGTTTTCCAATGATGAGCACTTTTAAAGT
TCTGCTATGTGGCGCGGTATTATCCCGTATTGACGCCGGGCAAGAGCAACTCGGTCGCCGCATACACTAT
TCTCAGAATGACTTGGTTGAGTACTCACCAGTCACAGAAAAGCATCTTACGGATGGCATGACAGTAAGAG
AATTATGCAGTGCTGCCATAACCATGAGTGATAACACTGCGGCCAACTTACTTCTGACAACGATCGGAGG
ACCGAAGGAGCTAACCGCTTTTTTGCACAACATGGGGGATCATGTAACTCGCCTTGATCGTTGGGAACCG
GAGCTGAATGAAGCCATACCAAACGACGAGCGTGACACCACGATGCCTGTAGCAATGGCAACAACGTTGC
GCAAACTATTAACTGGCGAACTACTTACTCTAGCTTCCCGGCAACAATTAATAGACTGGATGGAGGCGGA
TAAAGTTGCAGGACCACTTCTGCGCTCGGCCCTTCCGGCTGGCTGGTTTATTGCTGATAAATCTGGAGCC
GGTGAGCGTGGGTCTCGCGGTATCATTGCAGCACTGGGGCCAGATGGTAAGCCCTCCCGTATCGTAGTTA
TCTACACGACGGGGAGTCAGGCAACTATGGATGAACGAAATAGACAGATCGCTGAGATAGGTGCCTCACT
GATTAAGCATTGGTAACTGTCAGACCAAGTTTACTCATATATACTTTAGATTGATTTAAAACTTCATTTT
TAATTTAAAAGGATCTAGGTGAAGATCCTTTTTGATAATCTCATGACCAAAATCCCTTAACGTGAGTTTT
CGTTCCACTGAGCGTCAGACCCCGTAGAAAAGATCAAAGGATCTTCTTGAGATCCTTTTTTTCTGCGCGT
AATCTGCTGCTTGCAAACAAAAAAACCACCGCTACCAGCGGTGGTTTTTTTGCCGGATCAAGAGCTACCA
ACTCTTTTTCCGAAGGTAACTGGCTTCAGCAGAGCGCAGATACCAAATACTGTTCTTCTAGTGTAGCCGT
AGTTAGGCCACCACTTCAAGAACTCTGTAGCACCGCCTACATACCTCGCTCTGCTAATCCTGTTACCAGT
GGCTGCTGCCAGTGGCGATAAGTCGTGTCTTACCGGGTTGGACTCAAGACGATAGTTACCGGATAAGGCG
CAGCGGTCGGGCTGAACGGGGGGTTCGTGCACACAGCCCAGCTTGGAGCGAACGACCTACACCGAACTGA
GATACCTACAGCGTGAGCTATGAGAAAGCGCCACGCTTCCCGAAGGGAGAAAGGCGGACAGGTATCCGGT
AAGCGGCAGGGTCGGAACAGGAGAGCGCACGAGGGAGCTTCCAGGGGGAAACGCCTGGTATCTTTATAGT
CCTGTCGGGTTTCGCCACCTCTGACTTGAGCGTCGATTTTTGTGATGCTCGTCAGGGGGGCGGAGCCTAT
GGAAAAACGCCAGCAACGCGGCCTTTTTACGGTTCCTGGCCTTTTGCTGGCCTTTTGCTCACATGTTCTT
TCCTGCGTTATCCCCTGATTCTGTGGATAACCGTATTACCGCCTTTGAGTGAGCTGATACCGCTCGCCGC
AGCCGAACGACCGAGCGCAGCGAGTCAGTGAGCGAGGAAGCGGAAGAGCGCCCAATACGCAAACCGCCTC
TCCCCGCGCGTTGGCCGATTCATTAATGCAGCTGGCACGACAGGTTTCCCGACTGGAAAGCGGGCAGTGA
GCGCAACGCAATTAATGTGAGTTAGCTCACTCATTAGGCACCCCAGGCTTTACACTTTATGCTTCCGGCT
CGTATGTTGTGTGGAATTGTGAGCGGATAACAATTTCACACAGGAAACAGCTATGACATGATTACGAATT
GCAACGATTTAGGTGACACTATAGAAGAGAAGGAATTAATACGACTCACTATAGGGAGAGAGAGAGAATT
ACCCTCACTAAAGGGAGGAGAAGCATGAATTCCCCAGTGGAAAGACGCGCAGGCAAAACGCACCACGTGA
CGGAGCGTGACCGCGCGCCGAGCGCGCGCCAAGGTCGGGCAGGAAGAGGGCCTATTTCCCATGATTCCTT
CATATTTGCATATACGATACAAGGCTGTTAGAGAGATAATTAGAATTAATTTGACTGTAAACACAAAGAT
ATTAGTACAAAATACGTGACGTAGAAAGTAATAATTTCTTGGGTAGTTTGCAGTTTTAAAATTATGTTTT
AAAATGGACTATCATATGCTTACCGTAACTTGAAAGTATTTCGATTTCTTGGGTTTATATATCTTGTGGA
AAGGACGCGGGATCGGAAAGTGCCACAGAGAAGAGACCGCCAGCTTCTGGACTGCGATGGGAGCACGAAA
CGTCGTGGCGCAATTGGGTGGGGAAAGTCCTTAAAAGAGGGCCACCACAGAAGCTGGCAAGGGTGAAACG
GCGGGGTAACCCGAGGAGAGAATCACTTACGGATCCTCGTTAAGTGGCTCTCAGTCGCCCGTAACTCCGA
TGCCGATGCAGCGGCGACAACTGCACCCAAGGCTCGGATCCTCGGGGAGCCCACCGCCTGGCCTGGCAGC
TTCTGGACTGCGATGGGAGCACGAAACGTCGTGGCGCAATTGGGTGGGGAAAGTCCTTAAAAGAGGGCCA
CCACAGAAGCTAACAGGCCGGGGCACGGCAAACCCCCCGAGGAGAGAATCACTTACGGATCCTCGTTAAG
TGGCTCTCAGTCGCCCGTAACTCCGATGCCGATGCAGCGGCGACAACTGCACCCAAGGCTCGGATCCTCG
GGTTTTTGGAAAAGCTTGGCACTGGCCGTCGTTTTACAACGTCGTGACTGGGAAAACCCTGGCGTTACCC
AACTTAATCGCCTTGCAGCACATCCCCCTTTCGCCAGCTGGCGTAATAGCGAAGAGGCCCGCACCGATCG
CCCTTCCCAACAGTTGCGCAGCCTGAATGGCGAATGGCGCCTGATGCGGTATTTTCTCCTTACGCATCTG
TGCGGTATTTCACACCGCATATGGTGCACTCTCAGTACAATCTGCTCTGATGCCGCATAGTTAAGCCAGC
CCCGACACCCGCCAACACCCGCTGACGCGCCCTGACGGGCTTGTCTGCTCCCGGCATCCGCTTACAGACA
AGCTGTGACCGTCTCCGGGAGCTGCATGTGTCAGAGGTTTTCACCGTCATCACCGAAACGCGCGA
